Addgene plasmid #8956: Rc/CMV cyclin D1 LxCxE HA
Depositing lab: Philip Hinds. Depositing organization: Tufts Medical Center. Publication: Multiple functions of D-type cyclins can antagonize pRb-mediated suppression of proliferation. Baker GL, Landis MW, Hinds PW. Cell Cycle. 2005 Feb . 4(2):330-8. 10.4161/cc.4.2.1485 PubMed 15684604.
Backbone
  Vector backbone: pRc/CMV
  Backbone size w/o insert (bp): 5542
  Vector type: Mammalian Expression
  Selectable markers: Neomycin (select with G418)
Growth in bacteria
  Bacterial resistance: Ampicillin, 100 μg/mL
  Growth temperature: 37°C
  Growth strain: DH5alpha
  Copy number: High Copy
Gene/Insert
  Gene/Insert name: cyclin D1
  Species: H. sapiens (human)
  Insert size (bp): 1100
  Mutation: Deletion of LxCxE motif
  Entrez Gene: CCND1 (a.k.a. BCL1, D11S287E, PRAD1, U21B31)
  Tag / fusion protein: HA (C terminal on insert)
  Cloning method: Restriction Enzyme; 5′ cloning site HindIII (not destroyed); 3′ cloning site XbaI (not destroyed)
  Sequencing primers: 5′ T7
Resource information
  A portion of this plasmid was derived from a plasmid made by: Steve Dowdy
Terms and licenses: Academic/Nonprofit Terms; Industry Terms: Not Available to Industry
Depositor comments: For parent plasmid information, see Author's Map link for Rc/CMV cyclin D1.
How to cite: Rc/CMV cyclin D1 LxCxE HA was a gift from Philip Hinds (Addgene plasmid # 8956 ; http://n2t.net/addgene:8956 ; RRID:Addgene_8956)
