[The description below was written by a language model from this plasmid's Addgene catalogue record.]
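Description:
Rc/CMV cyclin D1 LxCxE HA is a mammalian expression plasmid built on the pRc/CMV backbone (about 5.5 kb without insert). It is maintained in E. coli as a high-copy plasmid under ampicillin selection, and it carries a neomycin resistance marker so that transfected mammalian cells can be selected with G418, allowing stable as well as transient expression. As the backbone name indicates, expression of the insert is expected to be driven by the cytomegalovirus immediate-early promoter, although no feature table is provided to confirm the individual regulatory elements. A T7 primer site upstream of the insert is listed for sequencing.

The payload is an approximately 1.1 kb human cyclin D1 (CCND1) coding sequence cloned between HindIII and XbaI sites, both of which are retained. The cyclin carries a deletion of its LxCxE motif, the short sequence through which D-type cyclins and several viral oncoproteins contact the pocket domain of the retinoblastoma protein (pRb). A C-terminal HA epitope tag allows the mutant protein to be detected or immunoprecipitated separately from endogenous cyclin D1. The construct derives from a parental Rc/CMV cyclin D1 plasmid.

According to the associated publication, the plasmid belongs to work examining how D-type cyclins counteract pRb-mediated suppression of proliferation. In that context, it would typically be compared with wild-type cyclin D1 to test whether the LxCxE-dependent interaction with pRb is required for cyclin D1 to overcome pRb-imposed growth arrest.
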