>Addgene plasmid #8956 | Rc/CMV cyclin D1 LxCxE HA | addgene partial sequence | sequence record 17461 | 8956 with T7
GAGCTCGGATCACTAGTAACGGCCGCCAGAATTCGGGGGCGCAGTAGCAGCGAGCAGCAGAGTCCGCACG
CTCCGGCGAGGGGCAGAAGAGCGCGAGGGAGCGCGGGGCAGCAGAAGCGAGAGCCGAGCGCGGACCCAGC
CAGGACCCACAGCCCTCCCCAGCTGCCCAGGAAGAGCCCCAGCCATGGAACACCAGGTGGAAACCATCCG
GAGAGCGTACCCCGATGCCAACCTCCTCAACGACCGGGTGCTGCGGGCCATGCTGAAGGCGGAGGAGACC
TGCGCGCCCTCGGTGTCCTACTTCAAATGTGTGCAGAAGGAGGTCCTGCCGTCCATGCGGAAGATCGTCG
CCACCTGGATGCTGGAGGTCTGCGAGGAACAGAAGTGCGAGGAGGAGGTCTTCCCGCTGGCCATGAACTA
CCTGGACCGCTTCCTGTCGCTGGAGCCCGTGAAAAAGAGCCGCCTGCAGCTGCTGGGGGCCACTTGCATG
TTCGTGGCCTCTAAGATGAAGGAGACCATCCCCCTGACGGCCGAGAAGCTGTGCATCTACACCGACAACT
CCATCCGGCCCGAGGAGCTGCTGCAAATGGAGCTGCTCCTGGTGAACAAGCTCAAGTGGAACCTGGCCGC
AATGACCCCGCACGATTTCATTGAACACTTCCTCTCCAAAATGCCAGAAGGCGGAGGAGAACAAACAGAT
CATCCGCAAACACGCGCAGACCTTCGTTGCCCTCTGTGCCACAGATGTGAAGTCA
