>Addgene plasmid #8956 | Rc/CMV cyclin D1 LxCxE HA | addgene partial sequence | sequence record 17462 | 8956 with BGH-rev
CTATAGAATAGGGCCCTCTAGATGCATGCTCGAGCGGCCGCCAAGCTTTCCCTTCTGGTATCAAAATGCT
CCGGATCAGATATCGGCGTAGTCCGGGACGTCGTAGGGGTAGCCGATGTCCACGTCCCGCACGTCGGTGG
GTGTGCAAGCCAGGTCCACCTCCTCCTCCTCCTCTTCCTCCTCCTCGGCGGCCTTGGGGTCCATGTTCTG
CTGGGCCTGGCGCAGGCTTGACTCCAGCAGAGCTTCGATCTGCTCCTGGCAGGCCCGGAGGCAGTCTGGG
TCACACTTGATCACTCTGGAGAGGAAGCGTGTGAGGCGGTAGTAGGACAGGAAGTTGTTGGGGCTCCTCA
GGTTCAGGCCTTGCACTGCGGCCACCACGCTCCCCGCTGCCACCATGGAGGGCGGATTGGAAATGAACTT
CACATCTGTGGCACAGAGGGCAACGAAGGTCTGCGCGTGTTTGCGGATGATCTGTTTGTTCTCCTCCGCC
TCTGGCATTTTGGAGAGGAAGTGTTCAATGAAATCGTGCGGGGTCATTGCGGCCAGGTTCCACTTGAGCT
TGTTCACCAGGAGCAGCTCCATTTGCAGCAGCTCCTCGGGCCGGATGGAGTTGTCGGTGTAGATGCACAG
CTTCTCGGCCGTCAGGGGGATGGTCTCCTTCATCTTAGAGGCCACGAACATGCAAGTGGCCCCCAGCAGC
TGCAGGCGGCTCTTTTTCACGGGCTCCAGCGACAGGANGCGGTCCA
